Addgene plasmid #54855: tdminiSOG-N1
Purpose: (Empty Backbone) Localization: N1 Cloning Vector, Excitation: 448 / 473, Emission: 500 / 528
Depositing lab: Michael Davidson. Depositing organization: Florida State University, Tallahassee. Publication: A genetically encoded tag for correlated light and electron microscopy of intact cells, tissues, and organisms. Shu X, Lev-Ram V, Deerinck TJ, Qi Y, Ramko EB, Davidson MW, Jin Y, Ellisman MH, Tsien RY. PLoS Biol. 2011 Apr;9(4):e1001041. doi: 10.1371/journal.pbio.1001041. Epub 2011 Apr 5. PubMed 21483721.
Backbone
  Vector backbone: tdminiSOG-N1
  Backbone size (bp): 4750
  Vector type: Mammalian Expression
  Selectable markers: Neomycin (select with G418)
  Tag / fusion protein: tdminiSOG (C terminal on backbone)
Growth in bacteria
  Bacterial resistance: Kanamycin, 50 μg/mL
  Growth temperature: 37°C
  Growth strain: DH5alpha
  Copy number: High Copy
Gene/Insert
  Gene/Insert name: None
  Tag / fusion protein: tdminiSOG (C terminal on backbone)
Terms and licenses: Academic/Nonprofit Terms; Industry Terms
Depositor comments: . Excitation = 448 / 473; Emission = 500 / 528
How to cite: tdminiSOG-N1 was a gift from Michael Davidson (Addgene plasmid # 54855 ; http://n2t.net/addgene:54855 ; RRID:Addgene_54855)
