[The description below was written by a language model from this plasmid's Addgene catalogue record.]
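Description:
tdminiSOG-N1 is an empty mammalian expression backbone of about 4.75 kb, designed for building fusion proteins that carry tdminiSOG at their C terminus. The "N1" designation indicates the cloning layout: a gene of interest is inserted upstream of, and in frame with, the tag, so the protein of interest forms the N-terminal part of the fusion and tdminiSOG follows it. No insert is present in the deposited plasmid. It is maintained in E. coli as a high-copy plasmid under kanamycin selection, and it carries a neomycin resistance marker that allows G418 selection of transfected mammalian cells. The record does not name the promoter driving the fusion, the origin of replication, or the polyadenylation signal, and no feature table is provided to confirm them.

The tag is named as a tandem-dimer ("td") form of miniSOG, the small "mini singlet oxygen generator" flavoprotein. miniSOG is fluorescent and also produces singlet oxygen when illuminated, which can be used to polymerise diaminobenzidine into a deposit that is visible by electron microscopy. The record lists excitation peaks at 448 and 473 nm and emission peaks at 500 and 528 nm. In line with the associated publication on a genetically encoded tag for correlated light and electron microscopy, this vector is suited to tagging a protein of choice so that its localization can be followed by fluorescence in cells and then examined at ultrastructural resolution in the same sample.
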