>Addgene plasmid #54855 | tdminiSOG-N1 | depositor partial sequence | sequence record 85234 | insert sequence
GACGTCAGATCCGCTAGCGCTACCGGACTCAGATCTCGAGCTCAAGCTTCGAATTCTGCAGTCGACGGTA
CCGCGGGCCCGGGATCCACCGGTCGCCACCATGGAGAAGAGCTTCGTGATCACCGACCCCCGCCTGCCCG
ACAACCCCATCATCTTCGCCAGCGACGGCTTCCTGGAGCTGACCGAGTACAGCAGAGAGGAGATCCTGGG
CCGCAACGGCCGCTTCCTGCAGGGCCCCGAGACCGACCAGGCCACCGTGCAGAAGATCCGCGACGCCATC
CGCGACCAGCGCGAGATCACCGTGCAGCTGATCAACTACACCAAGAGCGGCAAGAAGTTCTGGAACCTGC
TGCACCTGCAGCCCATGCGCGACCAGAAGGGCGAGCTGCAGTACTTCATCGGCGTGCAGCTGGACGGCTC
TGGTGGCGGGAGTGGTGGCGGGTCCATGGAGAAAAGTTTCGTGATAACTGATCCACGGCTGCCAGACAAT
CCCATCATCTTCGCATCCGATGGCTTCCTGGAGCTGACCGAGTATTCCAGAGAGGAGATCCTGGGCCGCA
ATGGCCGCTTTCTGCAGGGACCAGAGACAGACCAGGCCACAGTGCAGAAGATTCGCGATGCCATTAGAGA
TCAGCGCGAGATTACCGTGCAGCTGATAAACTACACAAAAAGCGGGAAGAAATTCTGGAACCTCCTGCAC
CTCCAGCCCATGAGGGACCAGAAGGGTGAGCTCCAGTATTTCATCGGAGTGCAGCTGGATGGATAAGCGG
CCGCGACTCTAGATCATAATCAGCCATACCACATTTGTAGAGGTTTTACTTGCTTTAAAAAACCTCCCAC
ACCTCCCCCTGAACCTGAAACATAAAATGAATGCAATTGTTGTTGTTAACTTGTTTATTGCAGCTTATAA
TGGTTACAAATAAAGCAATAGCATCACAAATTTCACAAATAAAGCATTTTTTTCACTGCATTCTAGTTGT
GG
