>Addgene plasmid #54855 | tdminiSOG-N1 | depositor partial sequence | sequence record 85235 | insert sequence 2
CCATGGTGATGCGGTTTGGCAGTACATCAATGGGCGTGGATAGCGGTTGACTCACGGGGATTCCAAGTCT
CCACCCCATTGACGTCAATGGGAGTTGTTTTGGCACCAAAATCAACGGGACTTTCCAAAATGTCGTAACA
ACTCCGCCCCATTGACGCAAATGGGCGGTAGGCGTGTACGGTGGGAGGTCTATATAAGCAGAGCTGGTTT
AGTGAACCGTCAGATCCGCTAGCGCTACCGGACTCAGATCTCGAGCTCAAGCTTCGAATTCTGCAGTCGA
CGGTACCGCGGGCCCGGGATCCACCGGTCGCCACCATGGAGAAGAGCTTCGTGATCACCGACCCCCGCCT
GCCCGACAACCCCATCATCTTCGCCAGCGACGGCTTCCTGGAGCTGACCGAGTACAGCAGAGAGGAGATC
CTGGGCCGCAACGGCCGCTTCCTGCAGGGCCCCGAGACCGACCAGGCCACCGTGCAGAAGATCCGCGACG
CCATCCGCGACCAGCGCGAGATCACCGTGCAGCTGATCAACTACACCAAGAGCGGCAAGAAGTTCTGGAA
CCTGCTGCACCTGCAGCCCATGCGCGACCAGAAGGGCGAGCTGCAGTACTTCATCGGCGTGCAGCTGGAC
GGCTCTGGTGGCGGGAGTGGTGGCGGGTCCATGGAGAAAAGTTTCGTGATAACTGATCCACGGCTGCCAG
ACAATCCCATCATCTTCGCATCCGATGGCTTCCTGGAGCTGACCGAGTATTCCAGAGAGGAGATCCTGGG
CCGCAATGGCCGCTTTCTGCAGGGACCAGAGACAGACCAGGCCACAGTGCAGAAGATTCGCGATGCCATT
AGAGATCAGCGCGAGATTACCGTGCAGCTGATAAACTACACAAAAAGCGGGAAGAAATTCTGGAACCTCC
TGCACCTCCAGCCCATGAGGGACCAGAAGGGTGAGCTCCAGTATTTCATCGGAGTGCAGCTGGATGGATA
AGCGGCCGCGACTCTAGATCATAATCAGCCATACCACA
