>Addgene plasmid #54855 | tdminiSOG-N1 | addgene partial sequence | sequence record 90768 | CMV-F 5'-CGCAAATGGGCGGTAGGCGTG-3'
AGTGAACCGTCAGATCCGCTAGCGCTACCGGACTCAGATCTCGAGCTCAAGCTTCGAATTCTGCAGTCGA
CGGTACCGCGGGCCCGGGATCCACCGGTCGCCACCATGGAGAAGAGCTTCGTGATCACCGACCCCCGCCT
GCCCGACAACCCCATCATCTTCGCCAGCGACGGCTTCCTGGAGCTGACCGAGTACAGCAGAGAGGAGATC
CTGGGCCGCAACGGCCGCTTCCTGCAGGGCCCCGAGACCGACCAGGCCACCGTGCAGAAGATCCGCGACG
CCATCCGCGACCAGCGCGAGATCACCGTGCAGCTGATCAACTACACCAAGAGCGGCAAGAAGTTCTGGAA
CCTGCTGCACCTGCAGCCCATGCGCGACCAGAAGGGCGAGCTGCAGTACTTCATCGGCGTGCAGCTGGAC
GGCTCTGGTGGCGGGAGTGGTGGCGGGTCCATGGAGAAAAGTTTCGTGATAACTGATCCACGGCTGCCAG
ACAATCCCATCATCTTCGCATCCGATGGCTTCCTGGAGCTGACCGAGTATTCCAGAGAGGAGATCCTGGG
CCGCAATGGCCGCTTTCTGCAGGGACCAGAGACAGACCAGGCCACAGTGCAGAAGATTCGCGATGCCATT
AGAGATCAGCGCGAGATTACCGTGCAGCTGATAAACTACACAAAAAGCGGGAAGAAATTCTGGAACCTCC
TGCACCTCCAGCCCATGAGGGACCAGAAGGGTGAGCTCCAGTATTTCATCGGAGTGCAGCTGGATGGATA
AGCGGCCGCGACTCTAGATCATAATCAGCCATACCACATT
